Addgene plasmid #60231: AAV:ITR-U6-sgRNA(backbone)-hSyn-Cre-2A-EGFP-KASH-WPRE-shortPA-ITR
Purpose: Expresses Cre recombinase and KASH-tagged EGFP from the hSyn promoter and one U6-driven sgRNA. AAV backbone with SapI spacer for sgRNA cloning.
Depositing lab: Feng Zhang. Depositing organization: Broad Institute. Publication: CRISPR-Cas9 Knockin Mice for Genome Editing and Cancer Modeling. Platt RJ, Chen S, Zhou Y, Yim MJ, Swiech L, Kempton HR, Dahlman JE, Parnas O, Eisenhaure TM, Jovanovic M, Graham DB, Jhunjhunwala S, Heidenreich M, Xavier RJ, Langer R, Anderson DG, Hacohen N, Regev A, Feng G, Sharp PA, Zhang F. Cell. 2014 Sep 24. pii: S0092-8674(14)01163-5. doi: 10.1016/j.cell.2014.09.014. PubMed 25263330.
Backbone
  Vector backbone: AAV
  Backbone size w/o insert (bp): 2597
  Total vector size (bp): 6562
  Vector type: Mammalian Expression, Mouse Targeting, AAV, Cre/Lox, CRISPR
Growth in bacteria
  Bacterial resistance: Ampicillin, 100 μg/mL
  Growth temperature: 37°C
  Growth strain: Stbl3
  Copy number: High Copy
Gene/Insert 1
  Gene/Insert name: sgRNA (alt names: single guide RNA; guide RNA; gRNA)
  Insert size (bp): 102
  Promoter: U6
  Cloning method: Restriction Enzyme; 5′ cloning site MluI (not destroyed); 3′ cloning site XbaI (not destroyed)
  Sequencing primers: 5′ ctggtcctaaaacccacttgc; 3′ NA
Gene/Insert 2
  Gene/Insert name: Cre recombinase (alt name: Cre)
  Insert size (bp): 1047
  Promoter: hSyn
  Tag / fusion protein: Cre-HA-P2A (C terminal on insert)
  Cloning method: Restriction Enzyme; 5′ cloning site KpnI (not destroyed); 3′ cloning site NheI (not destroyed)
  Sequencing primers: 5′ gtgtcgtgcctgagagcgcag; 3′ CTGCTTGTCGGCCATGATATAG
Gene/Insert 3
  Gene/Insert name: EGFP (alt name: GFP)
  Insert size (bp): 981
  Promoter: hSyn
  Tag / fusion protein: EGFP-KASH (C terminal on insert)
  Cloning method: Restriction Enzyme; 5′ cloning site NheI (not destroyed); 3′ cloning site EcoRI (not destroyed)
  Sequencing primers: 5′ tccataccagagattatgcaagctg; 3′ cacatagcgtaaaaggagcaacatag
Terms and licenses: Academic/Nonprofit Terms; Industry Terms: Not Available to Industry
Depositor comments: Information for Cas9 mice: JAX Stock#024857 B6.129S-Gt(ROSA)26Sor<tm1(CAG-xstpx-cas9,EGFP)Fezh>/J Strain Common Name: Cre-dependent Cas9 mouse; Rosa26-LSL-Cas9 (http://jaxmice.jax.org/strain/024857.html) JAX Stock#024858 B6;129S(FVB)-Gt(ROSA)26Sor<tm1.1(CAG-cas9,EGFP)Fezh>/J Strain Common Name: constitutively active Cas9 mouse; Rosa26-Cas9 (http://jaxmice.jax.org/strain/024858.html)
How to cite: AAV:ITR-U6-sgRNA(backbone)-hSyn-Cre-2A-EGFP-KASH-WPRE-shortPA-ITR was a gift from Feng Zhang (Addgene plasmid # 60231 ; http://n2t.net/addgene:60231 ; RRID:Addgene_60231)
