[The description below was written by a language model from this plasmid's Addgene catalogue record and pLannotate feature annotations shown in this document.]
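Description:
AAV:ITR-U6-sgRNA(backbone)-hSyn-Cre-2A-EGFP-KASH-WPRE-shortPA-ITR is an adeno-associated virus transfer plasmid of about 6.5 kb that combines CRISPR guide delivery with neuron-restricted Cre expression. It is propagated in E. coli as a high-copy plasmid through a ColE1/pUC-type origin and selected with ampicillin (β-lactamase). An f1 origin is also present in the backbone. A recombination-deficient strain is specified, as is usual for ITR-containing plasmids. The payload is flanked by AAV2 inverted terminal repeats, which allow it to be packaged into recombinant AAV particles. In the sequenced record the right ITR is annotated in full, while the left one is detected only as short fragments.

Two expression units lie between the ITRs. A human U6 RNA polymerase III promoter drives the Streptococcus pyogenes Cas9 guide RNA scaffold. In this "backbone" version the targeting position holds a SapI spacer rather than a guide, so a user-chosen guide sequence can be cloned in. Downstream, the human synapsin I promoter drives a single neuron-specific transcript encoding HA-tagged Cre recombinase, a P2A self-cleaving peptide, and EGFP fused at its C terminus to a KASH domain (annotated as a nesprin/SYNE fragment). The KASH domain anchors the fluorescent protein to the nuclear envelope, labelling the nuclei of transduced cells. A WPRE enhances transcript expression, and a short synthetic polyadenylation signal keeps the cassette compact.

The plasmid encodes no Cas9. The depositor notes point to Cre-dependent (Rosa26-LSL-Cas9) and constitutive Cas9 knock-in mice. In the Cre-dependent line, the delivered Cre would switch on Cas9 in transduced neurons while the sgRNA directs editing.
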