Features (pLannotate 1.2.2; 20 found; start..end, strand, type, name):
     12..39      +  repeat_region  AAV2 ITR (fragment): inverted terminal repeat of adeno-associated virus serotype 2 inverted
     68..95      +  repeat_region  AAV2 ITR (fragment): inverted terminal repeat of adeno-associated virus serotype 2 inverted
    145..385     +  promoter       U6 promoter: RNA polymerase III promoter for human U6 snRNA
    412..487     +  misc_RNA       gRNA scaffold: guide RNA scaffold for the Streptococcus pyogenes CRISPR/Cas9 system
    521..968     +  promoter       hSyn promoter: human synapsin I promoter; confers neuron-specific expression (Kügler et al., 2003)
   1012..2037    +  CDS            cre: RECR_BPP1 - Experimental evidence at protein level: Swiss-Prot protein existence level 1. Catalyzes site-specific recombination between two 34-base- pair LOXP sites. Its role is to maintain the phage genome as a monomeric unit-copy plasmid in the lysogenic state. From Escherichia phage P1 (Bacteriophage P1).
   2038..2064    +  CDS            3xHA (fragment): three tandem HA epitope tags
   2134..2847    +  CDS            EGFP: EGFP is a basic (constitutively fluorescent) green fluorescent protein published in 1996, derived from Aequorea victoria. It is reported to be a rapidly-maturing weak dimer with moderate acid sensitivity.
   2839..3111    +  CDS            SYNE3 (fragment): SYNE3_HUMAN - Also known as C14orf139 From Homo sapiens (Human).
   3113..3139    +  misc_feature   MCS (fragment): pBluescript multiple cloning site
   3139..3727    +  misc_feature   WPRE: woodchuck hepatitis virus posttranscriptional regulatory element
   3744..3791    +  polyA_signal   poly(A) signal: synthetic polyadenylation signal
   3814..3954    +  repeat_region  AAV2 ITR: inverted terminal repeat of adeno-associated virus serotype 2 inverted
   3959..4010    -  misc_feature   bom (fragment): basis of mobility region from pBR322
   4029..4484    +  rep_origin     f1 ori (sequence partly withheld): f1 bacteriophage origin of replication; arrow indicates direction of (+) strand synthesis
   4485..4534    -  misc_feature   bom (fragment): basis of mobility region from pBR322
   4636..4671    -  CDS            rop (fragment): Rop protein, which maintains plasmids at low copy number; rop
   4766..4870    +  promoter       AmpR promoter: bla
   4871..5731    +  CDS            AmpR: β-lactamase; bla; confers resistance to ampicillin, carbenicillin, and related antibiotics
   5902..6490    +  rep_origin     ori: high-copy-number ColE1/pMB1/pBR322/pUC origin of replication
>Addgene plasmid #60231 | AAV:ITR-U6-sgRNA(backbone)-hSyn-Cre-2A-EGFP-KASH-WPRE-shortPA-ITR | addgene full sequence | sequence record 417804 | Addgene NGS Result
CCTGCAGGCAGCTGCGCGCTCGCTCGCTCACTGAGGCCGCCCGGGCGTCGGGCGACCTTTGGTCGCCCGG
CCTCAGTGAGCGAGCGAGCGCGCAGAGAGGGAGTGGCCAACTCCATCACTAGGGGTTCCTGCGGCCGCAC
GCGTGAGGGCCTATTTCCCATGATTCCTTCATATTTGCATATACGATACAAGGCTGTTAGAGAGATAATT
GGAATTAATTTGACTGTAAACACAAAGATATTAGTACAAAATACGTGACGTAGAAAGTAATAATTTCTTG
GGTAGTTTGCAGTTTTAAAATTATGTTTTAAAATGGACTATCATATGCTTACCGTAACTTGAAAGTATTT
CGATTTCTTGGCTTTATATATCTTGTGGAAAGGACGAAACACCGGAAGAGCGAGCTCTTCTGTTTTAGAG
CTAGAAATAGCAAGTTAAAATAAGGCTAGTCCGTTATCAACTTGAAAAAGTGGCACCGAGTCGGTGCTTT
TTTTCTAGACTGCAGAGGGCCCTGCGTATGAGTGCAAGTGGGTTTTAGGACCAGGATGAGGCGGGGTGGG
GGTGCCTACCTGACGACCGACCCCGACCCACTGGACAAGCACCCAACCCCCATTCCCCAAATTGCGCATC
CCCTATCAGAGAGGGGGAGGGGAAACAGGATGCGGCGAGGCGCGTGCGCACTGCCAGCTTCAGCACCGCG
GACAGTGCCTTCGCCCCCGCCTGGCGGCGCGCGCCACCGCCGCCTCAGCACTGAAGGCGCGCTGACGTCA
CTCGCCGGTCCCCCGCAAACTCCCCTTCCCGGCCACCTTGGTCGCGTCCGCGCCGCCGCCGGCCCAGCCG
GACCGCACCACGCGAGGCGCGAGATAGGGGGGCACGGGCGCGACCATCTGCGCTGCGGCGCCGGCGACTC
AGCGCTGCCTCAGTCTGCGGTGGGCAGCGGAGGAGTCGTGTCGTGCCTGAGAGCGCAGTCGAGAAGGTAC
CGCCACCATGCCCAAGAAGAAGAGGAAGGTGTCCAATCTCCTGACTGTTCACCAGAACCTCCCTGCGCTG
CCAGTAGATGCCACTAGCGATGAGGTCAGGAAAAATCTCATGGATATGTTTAGGGATAGACAGGCGTTTT
CTGAACACACCTGGAAAATGCTGCTTAGCGTGTGCCGATCCTGGGCAGCCTGGTGTAAGCTGAACAATCG
CAAATGGTTCCCCGCCGAGCCGGAGGACGTGCGCGATTACCTGCTGTATCTCCAGGCAAGAGGGCTGGCT
GTCAAGACTATCCAGCAGCACTTGGGCCAACTGAATATGCTGCATCGACGCAGCGGGCTCCCCCGGCCTA
GCGATTCAAACGCAGTCTCCCTTGTTATGAGGAGAATTAGAAAGGAAAACGTAGATGCGGGTGAGAGGGC
TAAGCAGGCTCTCGCTTTTGAGCGGACTGATTTCGACCAGGTCAGATCCCTGATGGAGAACAGCGATCGG
TGCCAGGACATCAGGAACCTCGCATTTCTGGGAATTGCATATAACACACTTCTGCGCATAGCTGAGATCG
CCCGGATCAGAGTGAAAGACATCAGTCGAACGGACGGCGGCCGGATGCTTATTCATATTGGACGCACAAA
GACATTGGTCAGCACCGCTGGCGTTGAAAAGGCCTTGTCCCTGGGCGTAACGAAGCTGGTGGAAAGATGG
ATCTCAGTGTCCGGCGTGGCTGACGACCCTAATAATTACTTGTTCTGTCGAGTGAGAAAAAACGGAGTCG
CCGCGCCCTCTGCCACCAGCCAATTGAGTACACGGGCCCTTGAAGGGATCTTTGAGGCAACCCACCGACT
CATATACGGAGCCAAGGATGACAGTGGCCAGAGGTATCTCGCCTGGTCAGGTCATTCTGCTAGGGTGGGG
GCCGCACGAGACATGGCGCGGGCAGGAGTCTCCATACCAGAGATTATGCAAGCTGGAGGTTGGACAAATG
TGAACATCGTTATGAACTATATCCGCAATCTTGACTCTGAAACCGGGGCCATGGTGAGACTGCTCGAAGA
TGGTGACTACCCATACGATGTTCCAGATTACGCTGCTAGCGGCAGTGGAGAGGGCAGAGGAAGTCTGCTA
ACATGCGGTGACGTCGAGGAGAATCCTGGCCCAGTGAGCAAGGGCGAGGAGCTGTTCACCGGGGTGGTAC
CCATCCTGGTCGAGCTGGACGGCGACGTAAACGGCCACAAGTTCAGCGTGTCCGGCGAGGGCGAGGGCGA
TGCCACCTACGGCAAGCTGACCCTGAAGTTCATCTGCACCACCGGCAAGCTGCCCGTGCCCTGGCCCACC
CTCGTGACCACCCTGACCTACGGCGTGCAGTGCTTCAGCCGCTACCCCGACCACATGAAGCAGCACGACT
TCTTCAAGTCCGCCATGCCCGAAGGCTACGTCCAGGAGCGCACCATCTTCTTCAAGGACGACGGCAACTA
CAAGACCCGCGCCGAGGTGAAGTTCGAGGGCGACACCCTGGTGAACCGCATCGAGCTGAAGGGCATCGAC
TTCAAGGAGGACGGCAACATCCTGGGGCACAAGCTGGAGTACAACTACAACAGCCACAACGTCTATATCA
TGGCCGACAAGCAGAAGAACGGCATCAAGGTGAACTTCAAGATCCGCCACAACATCGAGGACGGCAGCGT
GCAGCTCGCCGACCACTACCAGCAGAACACCCCCATCGGCGACGGCCCCGTGCTGCTGCCCGACAACCAC
TACCTGAGCACCCAGTCCGCCCTGAGCAAAGACCCCAACGAGAAGCGCGATCACATGGTCCTGCTGGAGT
TCGTGACCGCCGCCGGGATCACTCTCGGCATGGACGAGCTGTACAAGTCCGGACTCAGATCTCGAGAGGA
GGAGGAGGAGACAGACAGCAGGATGCCCCACCTCGACAGCCCCGGCAGCTCCCAGCCGAGACGCTCCTTC
CTCTCAAGGGTGATCAGGGCAGCGCTACCGTTGCAGCTGCTTCTGCTGCTGCTGCTGCTCCTGGCCTGCC
TGCTACCTGCCTCTGAAGATGACTACAGCTGCACCCAGGCCAACAACTTTGCCCGATCCTTCTACCCCAT
GCTGCGGTACACCAACGGGCCACCTCCCACCTAGGAATTCGATATCAAGCTTATCGATAATCAACCTCTG
GATTACAAAATTTGTGAAAGATTGACTGGTATTCTTAACTATGTTGCTCCTTTTACGCTATGTGGATACG
CTGCTTTAATGCCTTTGTATCATGCTATTGCTTCCCGTATGGCTTTCATTTTCTCCTCCTTGTATAAATC
CTGGTTGCTGTCTCTTTATGAGGAGTTGTGGCCCGTTGTCAGGCAACGTGGCGTGGTGTGCACTGTGTTT
GCTGACGCAACCCCCACTGGTTGGGGCATTGCCACCACCTGTCAGCTCCTTTCCGGGACTTTCGCTTTCC
CCCTCCCTATTGCCACGGCGGAACTCATCGCCGCCTGCCTTGCCCGCTGCTGGACAGGGGCTCGGCTGTT
GGGCACTGACAATTCCGTGGTGTTGTCGGGGAAATCATCGTCCTTTCCTTGGCTGCTCGCCTATGTTGCC
ACCTGGATTCTGCGCGGGACGTCCTTCTGCTACGTCCCTTCGGCCCTCAATCCAGCGGACCTTCCTTCCC
GCGGCCTGCTGCCGGCTCTGCGGCCTCTTCCGCGTCTTCGCCTTCGCCCTCAGACGAGTCGGATCTCCCT
TTGGGCCGCCTCCCCGCATCGATACCGAGCGCTAATAAAAGATCTTTATTTTCATTAGATCTGTGTGTTG
GTTTTTTGTGTCACGTGCGGACCGAGCGGCCGCAGGAACCCCTAGTGATGGAGTTGGCCACTCCCTCTCT
GCGCGCTCGCTCGCTCACTGAGGCCGGGCGACCAAAGGTCGCCCGACGCCCGGGCTTTGCCCGGGCGGCC
TCAGTGAGCGAGCGAGCGCGCAGCTGCCTGCAGGGGCGCCTGATGCGGTATTTTCTCCTTACGCATCTGT
GCGGTATTTCACACCGCATA
[95 nt withheld, positions 4011-4105]
T
[46 nt withheld, positions 4107-4152]
C
[141 nt withheld, positions 4154-4294]
CCTTTGACGTTGGAGTCCACGTTCTTT
[37 nt withheld, positions 4322-4358]
ACTCTATCTCGGGCTATTCTTTTGATTTATAAGGGATTTTGCCGATTTCGGTCTATTGGTTAAAAAATGA
GCTGATTTAACAAAAATTTAACGCGAATTTTAACAAAATATTAACGTTTACAATTTTATGGTGCACTCTC
AGTACAATCTGCTCTGATGCCGCATAGTTAAGCCAGCCCCGACACCCGCCAACACCCGCTGACGCGCCCT
GACGGGCTTGTCTGCTCCCGGCATCCGCTTACAGACAAGCTGTGACCGTCTCCGGGAGCTGCATGTGTCA
GAGGTTTTCACCGTCATCACCGAAACGCGCGAGACGAAAGGGCCTCGTGATACGCCTATTTTTATAGGTT
AATGTCATGATAATAATGGTTTCTTAGACGTCAGGTGGCACTTTTCGGGGAAATGTGCGCGGAACCCCTA
TTTGTTTATTTTTCTAAATACATTCAAATATGTATCCGCTCATGAGACAATAACCCTGATAAATGCTTCA
ATAATATTGAAAAAGGAAGAGTATGAGTATTCAACATTTCCGTGTCGCCCTTATTCCCTTTTTTGCGGCA
TTTTGCCTTCCTGTTTTTGCTCACCCAGAAACGCTGGTGAAAGTAAAAGATGCTGAAGATCAGTTGGGTG
CACGAGTGGGTTACATCGAACTGGATCTCAACAGCGGTAAGATCCTTGAGAGTTTTCGCCCCGAAGAACG
TTTTCCAATGATGAGCACTTTTAAAGTTCTGCTATGTGGCGCGGTATTATCCCGTATTGACGCCGGGCAA
GAGCAACTCGGTCGCCGCATACACTATTCTCAGAATGACTTGGTTGAGTACTCACCAGTCACAGAAAAGC
ATCTTACGGATGGCATGACAGTAAGAGAATTATGCAGTGCTGCCATAACCATGAGTGATAACACTGCGGC
CAACTTACTTCTGACAACGATCGGAGGACCGAAGGAGCTAACCGCTTTTTTGCACAACATGGGGGATCAT
GTAACTCGCCTTGATCGTTGGGAACCGGAGCTGAATGAAGCCATACCAAACGACGAGCGTGACACCACGA
TGCCTGTAGCAATGGCAACAACGTTGCGCAAACTATTAACTGGCGAACTACTTACTCTAGCTTCCCGGCA
ACAATTAATAGACTGGATGGAGGCGGATAAAGTTGCAGGACCACTTCTGCGCTCGGCCCTTCCGGCTGGC
TGGTTTATTGCTGATAAATCTGGAGCCGGTGAGCGTGGGTCTCGCGGTATCATTGCAGCACTGGGGCCAG
ATGGTAAGCCCTCCCGTATCGTAGTTATCTACACGACGGGGAGTCAGGCAACTATGGATGAACGAAATAG
ACAGATCGCTGAGATAGGTGCCTCACTGATTAAGCATTGGTAACTGTCAGACCAAGTTTACTCATATATA
CTTTAGATTGATTTAAAACTTCATTTTTAATTTAAAAGGATCTAGGTGAAGATCCTTTTTGATAATCTCA
TGACCAAAATCCCTTAACGTGAGTTTTCGTTCCACTGAGCGTCAGACCCCGTAGAAAAGATCAAAGGATC
TTCTTGAGATCCTTTTTTTCTGCGCGTAATCTGCTGCTTGCAAACAAAAAAACCACCGCTACCAGCGGTG
GTTTGTTTGCCGGATCAAGAGCTACCAACTCTTTTTCCGAAGGTAACTGGCTTCAGCAGAGCGCAGATAC
CAAATACTGTTCTTCTAGTGTAGCCGTAGTTAGGCCACCACTTCAAGAACTCTGTAGCACCGCCTACATA
CCTCGCTCTGCTAATCCTGTTACCAGTGGCTGCTGCCAGTGGCGATAAGTCGTGTCTTACCGGGTTGGAC
TCAAGACGATAGTTACCGGATAAGGCGCAGCGGTCGGGCTGAACGGGGGGTTCGTGCACACAGCCCAGCT
TGGAGCGAACGACCTACACCGAACTGAGATACCTACAGCGTGAGCTATGAGAAAGCGCCACGCTTCCCGA
AGGGAGAAAGGCGGACAGGTATCCGGTAAGCGGCAGGGTCGGAACAGGAGAGCGCACGAGGGAGCTTCCA
GGGGGAAACGCCTGGTATCTTTATAGTCCTGTCGGGTTTCGCCACCTCTGACTTGAGCGTCGATTTTTGT
GATGCTCGTCAGGGGGGCGGAGCCTATGGAAAAACGCCAGCAACGCGGCCTTTTTACGGTTCCTGGCCTT
TTGCTGGCCTTTTGCTCACATGT
