>Addgene plasmid #60231 | AAV:ITR-U6-sgRNA(backbone)-hSyn-Cre-2A-EGFP-KASH-WPRE-shortPA-ITR | addgene partial sequence | sequence record 97460 | Futet-R 5'-CAAAGGCATTAAAGCAGCGT-3'
CGTAAAAGGAGCAACATAGTTAAGAATACCAGTCAATCTTTCACAAATTTTGTAATCCAGAGGTTGATTA
TCGATAAGCTTGATATCGAATTCCTAGGTGGGAGGTGGCCCGTTGGTGTACCGCAGCATGGGGTAGAAGG
ATCGGGCAAAGTTGTTGGCCTGGGTGCAGCTGTAGTCATCTTCAGAGGCAGGTAGCAGGCAGGCCAGGAG
CAGCAGCAGCAGCAGAAGCAGCTGCAACGGTAGCGCTGCCCTGATCACCCTTGAGAGGAAGGAGCGTCTC
GGCTGGGAGCTGCCGGGGCTGTCGAGGTGGGGCATCCTGCTGTCTGTCTCCTCCTCCTCCTCTCGAGATC
TGAGTCCGGACTTGTACAGCTCGTCCATGCCGAGAGTGATCCCGGCGGCGGTCACGAACTCCAGCAGGAC
CATGTGATCGCGCTTCTCGTTGGGGTCTTTGCTCAGGGCGGACTGGGTGCTCAGGTAGTGGTTGTCGGGC
AGCAGCACGGGGCCGTCGCCGATGGGGGTGTTCTGCTGGTAGTGGTCGGCGAGCTGCACGCTGCCGTCCT
CGATGTTGTGGCGGATCTTGAAGTTCACCTTGATGCCGTTCTTCTGCTTGTCGGCCATGATATAGACGTT
GTGGCTGTTGTAGTTGTACTCCAGCTTGTGCCCCAGGATGTTGCCGTCCTCCTTGAAGTCGATGCCCTTC
AGCTCGATGCGGTTCACCAGGGTGTCGCCCTCGAACTTCACCTCGGCGCGGGTCTTGTAGTTGCCGTCGT
CCTTGAAGAAGATGGTGCGCTCCTGGACGTAGCCTTCGGGCATGGCGGACTTGAAGAAGTCGTGCTGCTT
CATGTGGTCGGGGTAGCGGCTGAAGCACTGCACGCCGTAGGTCAGGGTGGTCACGAGGGTGGGCCAGGGC
ACGGGCAGCTTGCCGGTGGTGCAGATGAACTTCAGGGTCAGCTTGCCGTAG
