>Addgene plasmid #60231 | AAV:ITR-U6-sgRNA(backbone)-hSyn-Cre-2A-EGFP-KASH-WPRE-shortPA-ITR | addgene partial sequence | sequence record 97461 | pMH4-5 5'-gactcagcgctgcctcagtctg-3'
GAGGAGTCGTGTCGTGCCTGAGAGCGCAGTCGAGAAGGTACCGCCACCATGCCCAAGAAGAAGAGGAAGG
TGTCCAATCTCCTGACTGTTCACCAGAACCTCCCTGCGCTGCCAGTAGATGCCACTAGCGATGAGGTCAG
GAAAAATCTCATGGATATGTTTAGGGATAGACAGGCGTTTTCTGAACACACCTGGAAAATGCTGCTTAGC
GTGTGCCGATCCTGGGCAGCCTGGTGTAAGCTGAACAATCGCAAATGGTTCCCCGCCGAGCCGGAGGACG
TGCGCGATTACCTGCTGTATCTCCAGGCAAGAGGGCTGGCTGTCAAGACTATCCAGCAGCACTTGGGCCA
ACTGAATATGCTGCATCGACGCAGCGGGCTCCCCCGGCCTAGCGATTCAAACGCAGTCTCCCTTGTTATG
AGGAGAATTAGAAAGGAAAACGTAGATGCGGGTGAGAGGGCTAAGCAGGCTCTCGCTTTTGAGCGGACTG
ATTTCGACCAGGTCAGATCCCTGATGGAGAACAGCGATCGGTGCCAGGACATCAGGAACCTCGCATTTCT
GGGAATTGCATATAACACACTTCTGCGCATAGCTGAGATCGCCCGGATCAGAGTGAAAGACATCAGTCGA
ACGGACGGCGGCCGGATGCTTATTCATATTGGACGCACAAAGACATTGGTCAGCACCGCTGGCGTTGAAA
AGGCCTTGTCCCTGGGCGTAACGAAGCTGGTGGAAAGATGGATCTCAGTGTCCGGCGTGGCTGACGACCC
TAATAATTACTTGTTCTGTCGAGTGAGAAAAAACGGAGTCGCCGCGCCCTCTGCCACCAGCCAATTGAGT
ACACGGGCCCTTGAAGGGATCTTTGAGGCAACCCACC
