>Addgene plasmid #60231 | AAV:ITR-U6-sgRNA(backbone)-hSyn-Cre-2A-EGFP-KASH-WPRE-shortPA-ITR | addgene partial sequence | sequence record 97462 | hU6-F 5'-GAGGGCCTATTTCCCATGATT-3'
AGGCTGTTAGAGAGATAATTGGAATTAATTTGACTGTAAACACAAAGATATTAGTACAAAATACGTGACG
TAGAAAGTAATAATTTCTTGGGTAGTTTGCAGTTTTAAAATTATGTTTTAAAATGGACTATCATATGCTT
ACCGTAACTTGAAAGTATTTCGATTTCTTGGCTTTATATATCTTGTGGAAAGGACGAAACACCGGAAGAG
CGAGCTCTTCTGTTTTAGAGCTAGAAATAGCAAGTTAAAATAAGGCTAGTCCGTTATCAACTTGAAAAAG
TGGCACCGAGTCGGTGCTTTTTTTCTAGACTGCAGAGGGCCCTGCGTATGAGTGCAAGTGGG
