>Addgene plasmid #60231 | AAV:ITR-U6-sgRNA(backbone)-hSyn-Cre-2A-EGFP-KASH-WPRE-shortPA-ITR | addgene partial sequence | sequence record 98031 | GFPGenotRW 5'-AGTCGATGCCCTTCAGCTCGAT-3'
GGTGTCGCCCTCGAACTTCACCTCGGCGCGGGTCTTGTAGTTGCCGTCGTCCTTGAAGAAGATGGTGCGC
TCCTGGACGTAGCCTTCGGGCATGGCGGACTTGAAGAAGTCGTGCTGCTTCATGTGGTCGGGGTAGCGGC
TGAAGCACTGCACGCCGTAGGTCAGGGTGGTCACGAGGGTGGGCCAGGGCACGGGCAGCTTGCCGGTGGT
GCAGATGAACTTCAGGGTCAGCTTGCCGTAGGTGGCATCGCCCTCGCCCTCGCCGGACACGCTGAACTTG
TGGCCGTTTACGTCGCCGTCCAGCTCGACCAGGATGGGTACCACCCCGGTGAACAGCTCCTCGCCCTTGC
TCACTGGGCCAGGATTCTCCTCGACGTCACCGCATGTTAGCAGACTTCCTCTGCCCTCTCCACTGCCGCT
AGCAGCGTAATCTGGAACATCGTATGGGTAGTCACCATCTTCGAGCAGTCTCACCATGGCCCCGGTTTCA
GAGTCAAGATTGCGGATATAGTTCATAACGATGTTCACATTTGTCCAACCTCCAGCTTGCATAATCTCTG
GTATGGAGACTCCTGCCCGCGCCATGTCTCGTGCGGCCCCCACCCTAGCAGAATGACCTGACC
